Addgene plasmid #22556: Flag-HA-PARP11
Depositing lab: Wade Harper. Depositing organization: Harvard Medical School. Publication: Defining the human deubiquitinating enzyme interaction landscape. Sowa ME, Bennett EJ, Gygi SP, Harper JW. Cell. 2009 Jul 23. 138(2):389-403. 10.1016/j.cell.2009.04.042 PubMed 19615732.
Backbone
  Vector backbone: pDEST_LTR_N_FLAG_HA_IRES_puro
  Backbone manufacturer: Harper_Lab
  Backbone size w/o insert (bp): 6521
  Vector type: Mammalian Expression, Retroviral
  Selectable markers: Puromycin
Growth in bacteria
  Bacterial resistance: Ampicillin, 100 μg/mL
  Growth temperature: 37°C
  Growth strain: DH5alpha
  Copy number: High Copy
Gene/Insert
  Gene/Insert name: PARP11 (alt names: poly (ADP-ribose) polymerase family, member 11; C12orf6, DKFZp779H0122)
  Species: H. sapiens (human)
  Mutation: None
  GenBank ID: BC017569
  Entrez Gene: PARP11 (a.k.a. ARTD11, C12orf6, MIB006)
  Tag / fusion protein: HA (N terminal on backbone); FLAG (N terminal on backbone)
  Cloning method: Gateway Cloning; 5′ cloning site GATEWAY_LR (unknown if destroyed); 3′ cloning site GATEWAY_LR (unknown if destroyed)
  Sequencing primers: 5′ CAGCCCTCACTCCTTCTCTAGG; 3′ CAAGCGGCTTCGGCCAGTAAC
Resource information
  A portion of this plasmid was derived from a plasmid made by: MGC/Open
Terms and licenses: Academic/Nonprofit Terms; Industry Terms: Not Available to Industry
How to cite: Flag-HA-PARP11 was a gift from Wade Harper (Addgene plasmid # 22556 ; http://n2t.net/addgene:22556 ; RRID:Addgene_22556)
