[The description below was written by a language model from this plasmid's Addgene catalogue record and pLannotate feature annotations shown in this document.]
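Description:
Flag-HA-PARP11 is a gammaretroviral mammalian expression plasmid built on the Gateway destination backbone pDEST_LTR_N_FLAG_HA_IRES_puro. It carries the human PARP11 open reading frame (poly(ADP-ribose) polymerase family member 11, also called ARTD11 or C12orf6), recorded as unmutated and derived from an MGC cDNA clone. The insert was introduced by an LR recombination, which leaves attB1 and attB2 remnants on either side of the coding sequence. The proviral cassette is bounded by 5' and 3' long terminal repeats of murine embryonic stem cell virus. It includes the MESV Ψ packaging signal and a truncated MMLV gag segment lacking its start codon, elements that allow the transcript to be packaged into retroviral particles when viral proteins are supplied in trans. No separate internal promoter is annotated, so expression is presumably driven from the 5' LTR.

Downstream of the packaging region, FLAG and HA epitopes sit upstream of attB1, giving an N-terminally tandem-tagged PARP11. An EMCV IRES follows the insert and directs translation of puromycin N-acetyltransferase from the same transcript, so puromycin selection enriches for cells that also express the tagged protein. In bacteria the plasmid replicates from a high-copy ColE1/pUC-type origin and is selected with ampicillin through β-lactamase. The short lac, lacI, rop, bom, TcR and env fragments in the annotation appear to be nonfunctional leftovers of the backbone's construction history.

The associated publication is a proteomic study of protein interaction networks. This suggests the construct is meant for making stable cell lines by transduction, followed by affinity purification of FLAG-HA-PARP11 and its binding partners.
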