Features (pLannotate 1.2.2; 23 found; start..end, strand, type, name):
      1..517     +  LTR            5' LTR: 5' long terminal repeat from murine embryonic stem cell virus
    581..922     +  misc_feature   MESV Ψ: packaging signal of murine embryonic stem cell virus
    989..1405    +  CDS            gag (truncated): truncated Moloney murine leukemia virus (MMLV) gag gene lacking the start codon
   1430..1450    +  CDS            FLAG (fragment): FLAG® epitope tag, followed by an enterokinase cleavage site
   1463..1489    +  CDS            3xHA (fragment): three tandem HA epitope tags
   1506..1523    +  protein_bind   attB1 (fragment): mutant version of attB; core recombination site for the Gateway® BP reaction BP Clonase™
   1529..2521    +  CDS            PARP11: PAR11_HUMAN - Also known as C12orf6. Experimental evidence at protein level: Swiss-Prot protein existence level 1. Mono-ADP-ribosyltransferase that mediates mono-ADP- ribosylation of target proteins (PubMed:25043379, PubMed:25673562). Plays a role in nuclear envelope stability and nuclear remodeling during spermiogenesis (By similarity). From Homo sapiens (Human).
   2529..2546    -  protein_bind   attB2 (fragment): mutant version of attB; core recombination site for the Gateway® BP reaction BP Clonase™
   2665..3127    +  misc_feature   IRES: internal ribosome entry site (IRES) of the encephalomyocarditis virus (EMCV)
   3141..3740    +  CDS            PuroR: puromycin N-acetyltransferase; pac from Streptomyces alboniger; confers resistance to puromycin
   3816..4330    +  LTR            3' LTR: 3' long terminal repeat from murine embryonic stem cell virus
   4492..4508    -  protein_bind   lac operator: The lac repressor binds to the lac operator to inhibit transcription in E. coli. This inhibition can be relieved by adding lactose or isopropyl-β-D-thiogalactopyranoside (IPTG). lac repressor encoded by lacI
   4516..4546    -  promoter       lac promoter: promoter for the E. coli lac operon
   4561..4582    -  protein_bind   CAP binding site: CAP binding activates transcription in the presence of cAMP. E. coli catabolite activator protein
   4595..4687    -  CDS            lacI (fragment): lac repressor; lacI; The lac repressor binds to the lac operator to inhibit transcription in E. coli. This inhibition can be relieved by adding lactose or isopropyl-β-D-thiogalactopyranoside (IPTG).
   4870..5458    -  rep_origin     ori: high-copy-number ColE1/pMB1/pBR322/pUC origin of replication
   5629..6489    -  CDS            AmpR: β-lactamase; bla; confers resistance to ampicillin, carbenicillin, and related antibiotics
   6490..6594    -  promoter       AmpR promoter: bla
   6689..6724    +  CDS            rop (fragment): Rop protein, which maintains plasmids at low copy number; rop
   6826..6925    +  misc_feature   bom (fragment): basis of mobility region from pBR322
   6931..7080    -  CDS            lacZα (fragment): LacZα fragment of β-galactosidase; lacZ fragment
   7080..7281    -  CDS            TcR (fragment): tetracycline efflux protein; tet; confers resistance to tetracycline
   7282..7380    +  CDS            env (fragment): murine leukemia virus gPr80 envelope polyprotein precursor; env; proteolytically cleaved into gp70SU and p15TM subunits
>Addgene plasmid #22556 | Flag-HA-PARP11 | addgene full sequence | sequence record 308450 | Addgene NGS Result
AATGAAAGACCCCACCTGTAGGTTTGGCAAGCTAGCTTAAGTAACGCCATTTTGCAAGGCATGGAAAATA
CATAACTGAGAATAGAGAAGTTCAGATCAAGGTTAGGAACAGAGAGACAGCAGAATATGGGCCAAACAGG
ATATCTGTGGTAAGCAGTTCCTGCCCCGGCTCAGGGCCAAGAACAGATGGTCCCCAGATGCGGTCCCGCC
CTCAGCAGTTTCTAGAGAACCATCAGATGTTTCCAGGGTGCCCCAAGGACCTGAAATGACCCTGTGCCTT
ATTTGAACTAACCAATCAGTTCGCTTCTCGCTTCTGTTCGCGCGCTTCTGCTCCCCGAGCTCAATAAAAG
AGCCCACAACCCCTCACTCGGCGCGCCAGTCCTCCGATAGACTGCGTCGCCCGGGTACCCGTATTCCCAA
TAAAGCCTCTTGCTGTTTGCATCCGAATCGTGGACTCGCTGATCCTTGGGAGGGTCTCCTCAGATTGATT
GACTGCCCACCTCGGGGGTCTTTCATTTGGAGGTTCCACCGAGATTTGGAGACCCCTGCCCAGGGACCAC
CGACCCCCCCGCCGGGAGGTAAGCTGGCCAGCGGTCGTTTCGTGTCTGTCTCTGTCTTTGTGCGTGTTTG
TGCCGGCATCTAATGTTTGCGCCTGCGTCTGTACTAGTTAGCTAACTAGCTCTGTATCTGGCGGACCCGT
GGTGGAACTGACGAGTTCTGAACACCCGGCCGCAACCCTGGGAGACGTCCCAGGGACTTTGGGGGCCGTT
TTTGTGGCCCGACCTGAGGAAGGGAGTCGATGTGGAATCCGACCCCGTCAGGATATGTGGTTCTGGTAGG
AGACGAGAACCTAAAACAGTTCCCGCCTCCGTCTGAATTTTTGCTTTCGGTTTGGAACCGAAGCCGCGCG
TCTTGTCTGCTGCAGCGCTGCAGCATCGTTCTGTGTTGTCTCTGTCTGACTGTGTTTCTGTATTTGTCTG
AAAATTAGGGCCAGACTGTTACCACTCCCTTAAGTTTGACCTTAGGTCACTGGAAAGATGTCGAGCGGAT
CGCTCACAACCAGTCGGTAGATGTCAAGAAGAGACGTTGGGTTACCTTCTGCTCTGCAGAATGGCCAACC
TTTAACGTCGGATGGCCGCGAGACGGCACCTTTAACCGAGACCTCATCACCCAGGTTAAGATCAAGGTCT
TTTCACCTGGCCCGCATGGACACCCAGACCAGGTCCCCTACATCGTGACCTGGGAAGCCTTGGCTTTTGA
CCCCCCTCCCTGGGTCAAGCCCTTTGTACACCCTAAGCCTCCGCCTCCTCTTCCTCCATCCGCCCCGTCT
CTCCCCCTTGAACCTCCTCGTTCGACCCCGCCTCGATCCTCCCTTTATCCAGCCCTCACTCCTTCTCTAG
GCGCCGGAATTAGATCTGCCACCATGGACTACAAGGATGACGATGACAAGCTCGATGGAGGATACCCATA
CGATGTTCCAGATTACGCTGCTCGAGGTTATCAAACAAGTTTGTACAAAAAAGTTGGCATGTTTCACAAA
GCAGAAGAATTATTTTCTAAAACAACAAACAATGAAGTGGATGACATGGACACGTCAGATACCCAGTGGG
GCTGGTTTTACTTGGCAGAATGTGGGAAGTGGCACATGTTTCAGCCGGATACCAACAGTCAGTGTTCAGT
TAGCAGTGAAGATATCGAAAAAAGCTTCAAAACAAACCCTTGTGGCTCCATTTCTTTTACTACTTCCAAA
TTCAGCTACAAGATAGACTTTGCAGAAATGAAGCAAATGAATCTCACCACTGGAAAGCAGCGCTTAATAA
AAAGAGCCCCCTTTTCTATCAGTGCTTTCAGTTACATCTGTGAAAACGAGGCCATCCCTATGCCACCACA
CTGGGAGAATGTGAATACTCAAGTACCATATCAGCTTATTCCTCTGCACAATCAAACACATGAATATAAT
GAAGTTGCTAATCTCTTTGGGAAGACGATGGATCGCAACCGAATTAAAAGAATTCAGAGAATTCAAAACC
TAGATTTGTGGGAGTTCTTTTGCAGGAAAAAGGCTCAGCTCAAGAAAAAAAGAGGTGTGCCTCAGATTAA
TGAACAAATGCTGTTTCATGGTACCAGCAGTGAATTTGTGGAAGCAATCTGCATTCATAACTTTGATTGG
AGAATAAATGGTATACATGGTGCTGTCTTTGGAAAAGGAACCTATTTTGCTAGAGATGCTGCTTATTCCA
GTCGTTTCTGCAAAGATGACATAAAGCATGGGAACACATTCCAAATTCATGGTGTCAGCTTGCAACAGCG
GCATCTGTTTAGAACATATAAATCTATGTTTCTTGCTCGAGTGCTAATTGGAGATTACATAAACGGAGAC
TCCAAATACATGCGACCTCCTTCCAAAGACGGGAGCTATGTGAATTTATATGACAGCTGTGTGGATGATA
CCTGGAACCCAAAGATCTTTGTGGTTTTTGATGCCAACCAAATCTATCCTGAGTACTTGATAGACTTTCA
TTGACCAACTTTCTTGTACAAAGTGGTTCGATAACGAATTCCGCCCCCCCCCCCTAACGTTACTGGCCGA
AGCCGCTTGGAATAAGGCCGGTGTGCGTTTGTCTATATGTTATTTTCCACCATATTGCCGTCTTTTGGCA
ATGTGAGGGCCCGGAAACCTGGCCCTGTCTTCTTGACGAGCATTCCTAGGGGTCTTTCCCCTCTCGCCAA
AGGAATGCAAGGTCTGTTGAATGTCGTGAAGGAAGCAGTTCCTCTGGAAGCTTCTTGAAGACAAACAACG
TCTGTAGCGACCCTTTGCAGGCAGCGGAACCCCCCACCTGGCGACAGGTGCCTCTGCGGCCAAAAGCCAC
GTGTATAAGATACACCTGCAAAGGCGGCACAACCCCAGTGCCACGTTGTGAGTTGGATAGTTGTGGAAAG
AGTCAAATGGCTCTCCTCAAGCGTATTCAACAAGGGGCTGAAGGATGCCCAGAAGGTACCCCATTGTATG
GGATCTGATCTGGGGCCTCGGTGCACATGCTTTACATGTGTTTAGTCGAGGTTAAAAAAACGTCTAGGCC
CCCCGAACCACGGGGACGTGGTTTTCCTTTGAAAAACACGATGATAATATGGCCACAACCATGACCGAGT
ACAAGCCCACGGTGCGCCTCGCCACCCGCGACGACGTCCCCAGGGCCGTACGCACCCTCGCCGCCGCGTT
CGCCGACTACCCCGCCACGCGCCACACCGTCGATCCGGACCGCCACATCGAGCGGGTCACCGAGCTGCAA
GAACTCTTCCTCACGCGCGTCGGGCTCGACATCGGCAAGGTGTGGGTCGCGGACGACGGCGCCGCGGTGG
CGGTCTGGACCACGCCGGAGAGCGTCGAAGCGGGGGCGGTGTTCGCCGAGATCGGCCCGCGCATGGCCGA
GTTGAGCGGTTCCCGGCTGGCCGCGCAGCAACAGATGGAAGGCCTCCTGGCGCCGCACCGGCCCAAGGAG
CCCGCGTGGTTCCTGGCCACCGTCGGCGTCTCGCCCGACCACCAGGGCAAGGGTCTGGGCAGCGCCGTCG
TGCTCCCCGGAGTGGAGGCGGCCGAGCGCGCCGGGGTGCCCGCCTTCCTGGAGACCTCCGCGCCCCGCAA
CCTCCCCTTCTACGAGCGGCTCGGCTTCACCGTCACCGCCGACGTCGAGGTGCCCGAAGGACCGCGCACC
TGGTGCATGACCCGCAAGCCCGGTGCCTGATGCATCGATGTCGACCTGCAGCCAAGCTTATCGATAAAAT
AAAAGATTTTATTTAGTCTCCAGAAAAAGGGGGGAATGAAAGACCCCACCTGTAGGTTTGGCAAGCTAGC
TTAAGTAACGCCATTTTGCAAGGCATGGAAAATACATAACTGAGAATAGAGAAGTTCAGATCAAGGTTAG
GAACAGAGAGACAGCAGAATATGGGCCAAACAGGATATCTGTGGTAAGCAGTTCCTGCCCCGGCTCAGGG
CCAAGAACAGATGGTCCCCAGATGCGGTCCCGCCCTCAGCAGTTTCTAGAGAACCATCAGATGTTTCCAG
GGTGCCCCAAGGACCTGAAATGACCCTGTGCCTTATTTGAACTAACCAATCAGTTCGCTTCTCGCTTCTG
TTCGCGCGCTTCTGCTCCCCGAGCTCAATAAAAGAGCCCACAACCCCTCACTCGGCGCGCCAGTCCTCCG
ATAGACTGCGTCGCCCGGGTACCCGTGTATCCAATAAACCCTCTTGCAGTTGCATCCGACTTGTGGTCTC
GCTGTTCCTTGGGAGGGTCTCCTCTGAGTGATTGACTACCCGTCAGCGGGGGTCTTTCATGGGTAACAGT
TTCTTGAAGTTGGAGAACAACATTCTGAGGGTAGGAGTCGAATATTAAGTAATCCTGACTCAATTAGCCA
CTGTTTTGAATCCACATACTCCAATACTCCTGAAATAGTTCATTATGGACAGCGCAGAAAGAGCTGGGGA
GAATTGTGAAATTGTTATCCGCTCACAATTCCACACAACATACGAGCCGGAAGCATAAAGTGTAAAGCCT
GGGGTGCCTAATGAGTGAGCTAACTCACATTAATTGCGTTGCGCTCACTGCCCGCTTTCCAGTCGGGAAA
CCTGTCGTGCCAGCTGCATTAATGAATCGGCCAACGCGCGGGGAGAGGCGGTTTGCGTATTGGGCGCTCT
TCCGCTTCCTCGCTCACTGACTCGCTGCGCTCGGTCGTTCGGCTGCGGCGAGCGGTATCAGCTCACTCAA
AGGCGGTAATACGGTTATCCACAGAATCAGGGGATAACGCAGGAAAGAACATGTGAGCAAAAGGCCAGCA
AAAGGCCAGGAACCGTAAAAAGGCCGCGTTGCTGGCGTTTTTCCATAGGCTCCGCCCCCCTGACGAGCAT
CACAAAAATCGACGCTCAAGTCAGAGGTGGCGAAACCCGACAGGACTATAAAGATACCAGGCGTTTCCCC
CTGGAAGCTCCCTCGTGCGCTCTCCTGTTCCGACCCTGCCGCTTACCGGATACCTGTCCGCCTTTCTCCC
TTCGGGAAGCGTGGCGCTTTCTCATAGCTCACGCTGTAGGTATCTCAGTTCGGTGTAGGTCGTTCGCTCC
AAGCTGGGCTGTGTGCACGAACCCCCCGTTCAGCCCGACCGCTGCGCCTTATCCGGTAACTATCGTCTTG
AGTCCAACCCGGTAAGACACGACTTATCGCCACTGGCAGCAGCCACTGGTAACAGGATTAGCAGAGCGAG
GTATGTAGGCGGTGCTACAGAGTTCTTGAAGTGGTGGCCTAACTACGGCTACACTAGAAGAACAGTATTT
GGTATCTGCGCTCTGCTGAAGCCAGTTACCTTCGGAAAAAGAGTTGGTAGCTCTTGATCCGGCAAACAAA
CCACCGCTGGTAGCGGTGGTTTTTTTGTTTGCAAGCAGCAGATTACGCGCAGAAAAAAAGGATCTCAAGA
AGATCCTTTGATCTTTTCTACGGGGTCTGACGCTCAGTGGAACGAAAACTCACGTTAAGGGATTTTGGTC
ATGAGATTATCAAAAAGGATCTTCACCTAGATCCTTTTAAATTAAAAATGAAGTTTTAAATCAATCTAAA
GTATATATGAGTAAACTTGGTCTGACAGTTACCAATGCTTAATCAGTGAGGCACCTATCTCAGCGATCTG
TCTATTTCGTTCATCCATAGTTGCCTGACTCCCCGTCGTGTAGATAACTACGATACGGGAGGGCTTACCA
TCTGGCCCCAGTGCTGCAATGATACCGCGAGACCCACGCTCACCGGCTCCAGATTTATCAGCAATAAACC
AGCCAGCCGGAAGGGCCGAGCGCAGAAGTGGTCCTGCAACTTTATCCGCCTCCATCCAGTCTATTAATTG
TTGCCGGGAAGCTAGAGTAAGTAGTTCGCCAGTTAATAGTTTGCGCAACGTTGTTGCCATTGCTACAGGC
ATCGTGGTGTCACGCTCGTCGTTTGGTATGGCTTCATTCAGCTCCGGTTCCCAACGATCAAGGCGAGTTA
CATGATCCCCCATGTTGTGCAAAAAAGCGGTTAGCTCCTTCGGTCCTCCGATCGTTGTCAGAAGTAAGTT
GGCCGCAGTGTTATCACTCATGGTTATGGCAGCACTGCATAATTCTCTTACTGTCATGCCATCCGTAAGA
TGCTTTTCTGTGACTGGTGAGTACTCAACCAAGTCATTCTGAGAATAGTGTATGCGGCGACCGAGTTGCT
CTTGCCCGGCGTCAATACGGGATAATACCGCGCCACATAGCAGAACTTTAAAAGTGCTCATCATTGGAAA
ACGTTCTTCGGGGCGAAAACTCTCAAGGATCTTACCGCTGTTGAGATCCAGTTCGATGTAACCCACTCGT
GCACCCAACTGATCTTCAGCATCTTTTACTTTCACCAGCGTTTCTGGGTGAGCAAAAACAGGAAGGCAAA
ATGCCGCAAAAAAGGGAATAAGGGCGACACGGAAATGTTGAATACTCATACTCTTCCTTTTTCAATATTA
TTGAAGCATTTATCAGGGTTATTGTCTCATGAGCGGATACATATTTGAATGTATTTAGAAAAATAAACAA
ATAGGGGTTCCGCGCACATTTCCCCGAAAAGTGCCACCTGACGTCTAAGAAACCATTATTATCATGACAT
TAACCTATAAAAATAGGCGTATCACGAGGCCCTTTCGTCTCGCGCGTTTCGGTGATGACGGTGAAAACCT
CTGACACATGCAGCTCCCGGAGACGGTCACAGCTTGTCTGTAAGCGGATGCCGGGAGCAGACAAGCCCGT
CAGGGCGCGTCAGCGGGTGTTGGCGGGTGTCGGGGCTGGCTTAACTATGCGGCATCAGAGCAGATTGTAC
TGAGAGTGCACCATATGCGGTGTGAAATACCGCACAGATGCGTAAGGAGAAAATACCGCATCAGGCGCCA
TTCGCCATTCAGGCTGCGCAACTGTTGGGAAGGGCGATCGGTGCGGGCCTCTTCGCTATTACGCCAGCTG
GCGAAAGGGGGATGTGCTGCAAGGCGATTAAGTTGGGTAACGCCAGGGTTTTCCCAGTCACGACGTTGTA
AAACGACGGCGCAAGGAATGGTGCATGCAAGGAGATGGCGCCCAACAGTCCCCCGGCCACGGGGCCTGCC
ACCATACCCACGCCGAAACAAGCGCTCATGAGCCCGAAGTGGCGAGCCCGATCTTCCCCATCGGTGATGT
CGGCGATATAGGCGCCAGCAACCGCACCTGTGGCGCCGGTGATGCCGGCCACGATGCGTCCGGCGTAGAG
GCGATTAGTCCAATTTGTTAAAGACAGGATATCAGTGGTCCAGGCTCTAGTTTTGACTCAACAATATCAC
CAGCTGAAGCCTATAGAGTACGAGCCATAGATAAAATAAAAGATTTTATTTAGTCTCCAGAAAAAGGGGG
G
